>Addgene plasmid #153235 | pDGE669 | addgene full sequence | sequence record 314742 | Addgene NGS Result
TTCCTGGCGTTTTCTTGTCGCGTGTTTTAGTCGCATAAAGTAGAATACTTGCGACTAGAACCGGAGACAT
TACGCCATGAACAAGAGCGCCGCCGCTGGCCTGCTGGGCTATGCCCGCGTCAGCACCGACGACCAGGACT
TGACCAACCAACGGGCCGAACTGCACGCGGCCGGCTGCACCAAGCTGTTTTCCGAGAAGATCACCGGCAC
CAGGCGCGACCGCCCGGAGCTGGCCAGGATGCTTGACCACCTACGCCCTGGCGACGTTGTGACAGTGACC
AGGCTAGACCGCCTGGCCCGCAGCACCCGCGACCTACTGGACATTGCCGAGAGCATCCAGGAGGCCGGCG
CGGGCCTGCGTAGCCTGGCAGAGCCGTGGGCCGACACCACCACGCCGGCCGGCCGCATGGTGTTGACCGT
GTTCGCCGGCATTGCCGAGTTCGAGCGTTCCCTAATCATCGACCGCACCCGGAGCGGGCGCGAGGCCGCC
AAGGCCCGAGGCGTGAAGTTTGGCCCCCGCCCTACCCTCACCCCGGCACAGATCGCGCACGCCCGCGAGC
TGATCGACCAGGAAGGCCGCACCGTGAAAGAGGCGGCTGCACTGCTTGGCGTGCATCGCTCGACCCTGTA
CCGCGCACTTGAGCGCAGCGAGGAAGTGACGCCCACCGAGGCCAGGCGGCGCGGTGCCTTCCGTGAGGAC
GCATTGACCGAGGCCGACGCCCTGGCGGCCGCCGAGAATGAACGCCAAGAGGAACAAGCATGAAACCGCA
CCAGGACGGCCAGGACGAACCGTTTTTCATTACCGAAGAGATCGAGGCGGAGATGATCGCGGCCGGGTAC
GTGTTCGAGCCGCCCGCGCACGTCTCAACCGTGCGGCTGCATGAAATCCTGGCCGGTTTGTCTGATGCCA
AGCTGGCGGCCTGGCCGGCCAGCTTGGCCGCTGAAGAAACCGAGCGCCGCCGTCTAAAAAGGTGATGTGT
ATTTGAGTAAAACAGCTTGCGTCATGCGGTCGCTGCGTATATGATGCGATGAGTAAATAAACAAATACGC
AAGGGGAACGCATGAAGGTTATCGCTGTACTTAACCAGAAAGGCGGGTCAGGCAAGACGACCATCGCAAC
CCATCTAGCCCGCGCCCTGCAACTCGCCGGGGCCGATGTTCTGTTAGTCGATTCCGATCCCCAGGGCAGT
GCCCGCGATTGGGCGGCCGTGCGGGAAGATCAACCGCTAACCGTTGTCGGCATCGACCGCCCGACGATTG
ACCGCGACGTGAAGGCCATCGGCCGGCGCGACTTCGTAGTGATCGACGGAGCGCCCCAGGCGGCGGACTT
GGCTGTGTCCGCGATCAAGGCAGCCGACTTCGTGCTGATTCCGGTGCAGCCAAGCCCTTACGACATATGG
GCCACCGCCGACCTGGTGGAGCTGGTTAAGCAGCGCATTGAGGTCACGGATGGAAGGCTACAAGCGGCCT
TTGTAGTGTCGCGGGCGATCAAAGGCACGCGCATCGGCGGTGAGGTTGCCGAGGCGCTGGCCGGGTACGA
GCTGCCCATTCTTGAGTCCCGTATCACGCAGCGCGTGAGCTACCCAGGCACTGCCGCCGCCGGCACAACC
GTTCTTGAATCAGAACCCGAGGGCGACGCTGCCCGCGAGGTCCAGGCGCTGGCCGCTGAAATTAAATCAA
AACTCATTTGAGTTAATGAGGTAAAGAGAAAATGAGCAAAAGCACAAACACGCTAAGTGCCGGCCGTCCG
AGCGCACGCAGCAGCAAGGCTGCAACGTTGGCCAGCCTGGCAGACACGCCAGCCATGAAGCGGGTCAACT
TTCAGTTGCCGGCGGAGGATCACACCAAGCTGAAGATGTACGCGGTACGCCAAGGCAAGACCATTACCGA
GCTGCTATCTGAATACATCGCGCAGCTACCAGAGTAAATGAGCAAATGAATAAATGAGTAGATGAATTTT
AGCGGCTAAAGGAGGCGGCATGGAAAATCAAGAACAACCAGGCACCGACGCCGTGGAATGCCCCATGTGT
GGAGGAACGGGCGGTTGGCCAGGCGTAAGCGGCTGGGTTGTCTGCCGGCCCTGCAATGGCACTGGAACCC
CCAAGCCCGAGGAATCGGCGTGAGCGGTCGCAAACCATCCGGCCCGGTACAAATCGGCGCGGCGCTGGGT
GATGACCTGGTGGAGAAGTTGAAGGCCGCGCAGGCCGCCCAGCGGCAACGCATCGAGGCAGAAGCACGCC
CCGGTGAATCGTGGCAAGCGGCCGCTGATCGAATCCGCAAAGAATCCCGGCAACCGCCGGCAGCCGGTGC
GCCGTCGATTAGGAAGCCGCCCAAGGGCGACGAGCAACCAGATTTTTTCGTTCCGATGCTCTATGACGTG
GGCACCCGCGATAGTCGCAGCATCATGGACGTGGCCGTTTTCCGTCTGTCGAAGCGTGACCGACGAGCTG
GCGAGGTGATCCGCTACGAGCTTCCAGACGGGCACGTAGAGGTTTCCGCAGGGCCGGCCGGCATGGCCAG
TGTGTGGGATTACGACCTGGTACTGATGGCGGTTTCCCATCTAACCGAATCCATGAACCGATACCGGGAA
GGGAAGGGAGACAAGCCCGGCCGCGTGTTCCGTCCACACGTTGCGGACGTACTCAAGTTCTGCCGGCGAG
CCGATGGCGGAAAGCAGAAAGACGACCTGGTAGAAACCTGCATTCGGTTAAACACCACGCACGTTGCCAT
GCAGCGTACGAAGAAGGCCAAGAACGGCCGCCTGGTGACGGTATCCGAGGGTGAAGCCTTGATTAGCCGC
TACAAGATCGTAAAGAGCGAAACCGGGCGGCCGGAGTACATCGAGATCGAGCTAGCTGATTGGATGTACC
GCGAGATCACAGAAGGCAAGAACCCGGACGTGCTGACGGTTCACCCCGATTACTTTTTGATCGATCCCGG
CATCGGCCGTTTTCTCTACCGCCTGGCACGCCGCGCCGCAGGCAAGGCAGAAGCCAGATGGTTGTTCAAG
ACGATCTACGAACGCAGTGGCAGCGCCGGAGAGTTCAAGAAGTTCTGTTTCACCGTGCGCAAGCTGATCG
GGTCAAATGACCTGCCGGAGTACGATTTGAAGGAGGAGGCGGGGCAGGCTGGCCCGATCCTAGTCATGCG
CTACCGCAACCTGATCGAGGGCGAAGCATCCGCCGGTTCCTAATGTACGGAGCAGATGCTAGGGCAAATT
GCCCTAGCAGGGGAAAAAGGTCGAAAAGGTGTCTTTCCTGTGGATAGCACGTACATTGGGAACCCAAAGC
CGTACATTGGGAACCGGAACCCGTACATTGGGAACCCAAAGCCGTACATTGGGAACCGGTCACACATGTA
AGTGACTGATATAAAAGAGAAAAAAGGCGATTTTTCCGCCTAAAACTCTTTAAAACTTATTAAAACTCTT
AAAACCCGCCTGGCCTGTGCATAACTGTCTGGCCAGCGCACAGCCGAAGAGCTGCAAAAAGCGCCTACCC
TTCGGTCGCTGCGCTCCCTACGCCCCGCCGCTTCGCGTCGGCCTATCGCGGCCGCTGGCCGCTCAAAAAT
GGCTGGCCTACGGCCAGGCAATCTACCAGGGCGCGGACAAGCCGCGCCGTCGCCACTCGACCGCCGGCGC
CCACATCAAGGCACCCTGCCTCGCGCGTTTCGGTGATGACGGTGAAAACCTCTGACACATGCAGCTCCCG
GAGACGGTCACAGCTTGTCTGTAAGCGGATGCCGGGAGCAGACAAGCCCGTCAGGGCGCGTCAGCGGGTG
TTGGCGGGTGTCGGGGCGCAGCCATGACCCAGTCACGTAGCGATAGCGGAGTGTATACTGGCTTAACTAT
GCGGCATCAGAGCAGATTGTACTGAGAGTGCACCATATGCGGTGTGAAATACCGCACAGATGCGTAAGGA
GAAAATACCGCATAAGGCGCTCTTCCGCTTCCTCGCTCACTGACTCGCTGCGCTCGGTCGTTCGGCTGCG
GCGAGCGGTATCAGCTCACTCAAAGGCGGTAATACGGTTATCCACAGAATCAGGGGATAACGCAGGAAAG
AACATGTGAGCAAAAGGCCAGCAAAAGGCCAGGAACCGTAAAAAGGCCGCGTTGCTGGCGTTTTTCCATA
GGCTCCGCCCCCCTGACGAGCATCACAAAAATCGACGCTCAAGTCAGAGGTGGCGAAACCCGACAGGACT
ATAAAGATACCAGGCGTTTCCCCCTGGAAGCTCCCTCGTGCGCTCTCCTGTTCCGACCCTGCCGCTTACC
GGATACCTGTCCGCCTTTCTCCCTTCGGGAAGCGTGGCGCTTTCTCATAGCTCACGCTGTAGGTATCTCA
GTTCGGTGTAGGTCGTTCGCTCCAAGCTGGGCTGTGTGCACGAACCCCCCGTTCAGCCCGACCGCTGCGC
CTTATCCGGTAACTATCGTCTTGAGTCCAACCCGGTAAGACACGACTTATCGCCACTGGCAGCAGCCACT
GGTAACAGGATTAGCAGAGCGAGGTATGTAGGCGGTGCTACAGAGTTCTTGAAGTGGTGGCCTAACTACG
GCTACACTAGAAGGACAGTATTTGGTATCTGCGCTCTGCTGAAGCCAGTTACCTTCGGAAAAAGAGTTGG
TAGCTCTTGATCCGGCAAACAAACCACCGCTGGTAGCGGTGGTTTTTTTGTTTGCAAGCAGCAGATTACG
CGCAGAAAAAAAGGATCTCAAGAAGATCCTTTGATCTTTTCTACGGGGTCTGACGCTCAGTGGAACGAAA
ACTCACGTTAAGGGATTTTGGTCATGCATGATATATCTCCCAATTTGTGTAGGGCTTATTATGCACGCTT
AAAAATAATAAAAGCAGACTTGACCTGATAGTTTGGCTGTGAGCAATTATGTGCTTAGTGCATCTAACGC
TTGAGTTAAGCCGCGCCGCGAAGCGGCGTCGGCTTGAACGAATTTCTAGCTAGACATTATTTGCCGACTA
CCTTGGTGATCTCGCCTTTCACGTAGTGGACAAATTCTTCCAACTGATCTGCGCACGAGGCCAAGCGATC
TTCTTCTTGTCCAAGATAAGCCTGTCTAGCTTCAAGTATGACGGGCTGATACTGGGCCGGCAGGCGCTCC
ATTGCCCAGTCGGCAGCGACATCCTTCGGCGCGATTTTGCCGGTTACTGCGCTGTACCAAATGCGGGACA
ACGTAAGCACTACATTTCGCTCATCGCCAGCCCAGTCGGGCGGCGAGTTCCATAGCGTTAAGGTTTCATT
TAGCGCCTCAAATAGATCCTGTTCAGGAACCGGATCAAAGAGTTCCTCCGCCGCTGGACCTACCAAGGCA
ACGCTATGTTCTCTTGCTTTTGTCAGCAAGATAGCCAGATCAATGTCGATCGTGGCTGGCTCGAAGATAC
CTGCAAGAATGTCATTGCGCTGCCATTCTCCAAATTGCAGTTCGCGCTTAGCTGGATAACGCCACGGAAT
GATGTCGTCGTGCACAACAATGGTGACTTCTACAGCGCGGAGAATCTCGCTCTCTCCAGGGGAAGCCGAA
GTTTCCAAAAGGTCGTTGATCAAAGCTCGCCGCGTTGTTTCATCAAGCCTTACGGTCACCGTAACCAGCA
AATCAATATCACTGTGTGGCTTCAGGCCGCCATCCACTGCGGAGCCGTACAAATGTACGGCCAGCAACGT
CGGTTCGAGATGGCGCTCGATGACGCCAACTACCTCTGATAGTTGAGTCGATACTTCGGCGATCACCGCT
TCCCCCATGATGTTTAACTTTGTTTTAGGGCGACTGCCCTGCTGCGTAACATCGTTGCTGCTCCATAACA
TCAAACATCGACCCACGGCGTAACGCGCTTGCTGCTTGGATGCCCGAGGCATAGACTGTACCCCAAAAAA
ACAGTCATAACAAGCCATGAAAACCGCCACTGCGCCGTTACCACCGCTGCGTTCGGTCAAGGTTCTGGAC
CAGTTGCGTGAGCGCATACGCTACTTGCATTACAGCTTACGAACCGAACAGGCTTATGTCCACTGGGTTC
GTGCCCGAATTGATCACAGGCAGCAACGCTCTGTCATCGTTACAATCAGCATGCTACCCTCCGCGAGATC
ATCCGTGTTTAAAACCCGGCAGCTTAGTTGCCGTTCTTCCGAATAGCATCGGTAACATGAGCAAAGTCTG
CCGCCTTACAACGGCTCTCCCGCTGACGCCGTCCCGGACTGATGGGCTGCCTGTATCGAGTGGTGATTTT
GTGCCGAGCTGCCGGTCGGGGAGCTGTTGGCTGGCTGGTGGCAGGATATATTGTGGTGTAAACAAATTGA
CGCTTAGACAACTTAATAACACATTGCGGATCCCTCGGTCACATGTGCATCCTCCACAAGCGTCGATCTA
GTAACATAGATGACACCGCGCGCGATAATTTATCCTAGTTTGCGCGCTATATTTTGTTTTCTATCGCGTA
TTAAATGTATAATTGCGGGACTCTAATCATAAAAACCCATCTCATAAATAACGTCATGCATTACATGTTA
ATTATTACATGCTTAACGTAATTCAACAGAAATTATATGATAATCATCGCAAGACCGGCAACAGGATTCA
ATCTTAAGAAACTTTATTGCCAAATGTTTGAACGATCTGCTTGACAAGCCTATTCCTTTGCCCTCGGACG
AGTGCTGGGGCGTCGGTTTCCACTATCGGCGAGTACTTCTACACAGCCATCGGTCCAGACGGCCGCGCTT
CTGCGGGCGATTTGTGTACGCCCGACAGTCCCGGCTCCGGATCGGACGATTGCGTCGCATCGACCCTGCG
CCCAAGCTGCATCATCGAAATTGCCGTCAACCAAGCTCTGATAGAGTTGGTCAAGACCAATGCGGAGCAT
ATACGCCCGGAGCCGCGGCGATCCTGCAAGCTCCGGATGCCTCCGCTCGAAGTAGCGCGTCTGCTGCTCC
ATACAAGCCAACCACGGCCTCCAGAAGAAGATGTTGGCGACCTCGTATTGGGAATCCCCGAACATCGCCT
CGCTCCAGTCAATGACCGCTGTTATGCGGCCATTGTCCGTCAGGACATTGTTGGAGCCGAAATCCGCGTG
CACGAGGTGCCGGACTTCGGGGCAGTCCTCGGCCCAAAGCATCAGCTCATCGAGAGCCTGCGCGACGGAC
GCACTGACGGTGTCGTCCATCACAGTTTGCCAGTGATACACATGGGGATCAGCAATCGCGCATATGAAAT
CACGCCATGTAGTGTATTGACCGATTCCTTGCGGTCCGAATGGGCCGAACCCGCTCGTCTGGCTAAGATC
GGCCGCAGCGATCGCATCCATGGCCTCCGCGACCGGCTGCAGAACAGCGGGCAGTTCGGTTTCAGGCAGG
TCTTGCAACGTGACACCCTGTGCACGGCGGGAGATGCAATAGGTCAGGCTCTCGCTGAATTCCCCAATGT
CAAGCACTTCCGGAATCGGGAGCGCGGCCGATGCAAAGTGCCGATAAACATAACGATCTTTGTAGAAACC
ATCGGCGCAGCTATTTACCCGCAGGACATATCCACGCCCTCCTACATCGAAGCTGAAAGCACGAGATTCT
TCGCCCTCCGAGAGCTGCATCAGGTCGGAGACGCTGTCGAACTTTTCGATCAGAAACTTCTCGACAGACG
TCGCGGTGAGTTCAGGCTTTTTCATTGTAATTGTAAATAGTAATTGTAATGTTGTTTGTTGTTTGTTGTT
GTTGGTAATTGTTGTAAAAATACAGTATGAGAGTGAATATGAGACTCTAATTGGATACCGAGGGGAATTT
ATGGAACGTCAGTGGAGCATTTTTGACAAGAAATATTTGCTAGCTGATAGTGACCTTAGGCGACTTTTGA
ACGCGCAATAATGGTTTCTGACGTATGTGCTTAGCTCATTAAACTCCAGAAACCCGCGGCTGAGTGGCTC
CTTCAACGTTGCGGTTCTGTCAGTTCCAAACGTAAAACGGCTTGTCCCGCGTCATCGGCGGGGGTCATAA
CGTGACTCCCTTAATTCTCCGCTCTCCGCATGCGAATTCTCTGAGCGGTACACTGCCAGATGAAGCCGAA
GGAGTACTTTAATATACTAGGTCTGGCGATATGATCAATTTGAAAATATAGAGTCATAACTGTAGAAATG
GAATCAGATTCCATTACAAAAAGAGATAAATCTCAACTTTAAATTTTTTCAGGAAGAAAAAAATGTTTCT
TCTAATCTTCGTGTTTTACTGGCCTTCTCATAAAATGGTTTGATATAAAAGAAAATTAAATAAGAAAAAG
AGAAAACAAAAGGCTAGCCAGAGAGAGGAGAAAATATATAATAATATAACTTAGTTTATTCATCTCATAA
TCTCTGCATTTTGCAAGGAGATCGAAACTGAGCAAAACATACACAAACAGAGAAATAAAATATAGGGTAC
AAACAATATCAATAGCTTAGACAACATGAAGCTACAAAAGAACTTCGCCTCCTGTGGGGCTTATTATTTA
CTCTTTTTTTTTTCTTATTCTTCGTCTTTTCTCATTGCCTCTCGAAATTGGAAAAAGCCTTTCTTTTAGC
TCAACATTCTGCTTTTCCAAGCTCATTTGTACAGCTCGTCCATGCCATTAAGTTTGTGCCCCAGTTTGCT
AGGGAGGTCGCAGTATCTGGCCACAGCCACCTCGTGCTGCTCGACGTAGGTTTCTTTGTCGGCCTCCTTG
ATTCTTTCCAGTCTGTGGTCCACATAGTAGACGCCGGGCATCTTGAGGTTCTTAGCGGGTTTCTTGGATC
TGTATGTGGTCTTGAAGTTGCAGATCAGGTGGCCCCCGCCCACGAGCTTCAGGGCCATGTCGGTTCTGCC
TTCCAGGCCGCCGTCAGCGGGGTACAGCATCTCGGTGTTGGCCTCCCAGCCGAGTGTTTTCTTCTGCATC
ACAGGGCCGTTGGATGGGAAGTTCACCCCTCTGATCTTGACGTTGTAGATGAGGCAGCCGTCCTGGAGGC
TGGTGTCCTGGGTAGCGGTCAGCACGCCCCCGTCCTCGTATGTGGTGACTCTCTCCCATGTGAAGCCCTC
AGGGAAGGACTGCTTAAAGAAGTCGGGGATGCCCTGGGTGTGGTTGATGAAGGTTCTGCTGCCGTACATG
AAGCTGGTAGCCAGGATGTCGAAGGCGAAGGGGAGAGGGCCGCCCTCGACCACCTTGATTCTCATGGTCT
GGGTGCCCTCGTAGGGCTTGCCTTCGCCCTCGGATGTGCACTTGAAGTGGTGGTTGTTCACGGTGCCCTC
CATGTACAGCTTCATGTGCATGTTCTCCTTAATCAGCTCTTCGCCCTTAGACACGGCAGCCGAAGCTTTG
TACAGCTCGTCCATGCCATTAAGTTTGTGCCCCAGTTTGCTAGGGAGGTCGCAGTATCTGGCCACAGCCA
CCTCGTGCTGCTCGACGTAGGTTTCTTTGTCGGCCTCCTTGATTCTTTCCAGTCTGTGGTCCACATAGTA
GACGCCGGGCATCTTGAGGTTCTTAGCGGGTTTCTTGGATCTGTATGTGGTCTTGAAGTTGCAGATCAGG
TGGCCCCCGCCCACGAGCTTCAGGGCCATGTCGGTTCTGCCTTCCAGGCCGCCGTCAGCGGGGTACAGCA
TCTCGGTGTTGGCCTCCCAGCCGAGTGTTTTCTTCTGCATCACAGGGCCGTTGGATGGGAAGTTCACCCC
TCTGATCTTGACGTTGTAGATGAGGCAGCCGTCCTGGAGGCTGGTGTCCTGGGTAGCGGTCAGCACGCCC
CCGTCCTCGTATGTGGTGACTCTCTCCCATGTGAAGCCCTCAGGGAAGGACTGCTTAAAGAAGTCGGGGA
TGCCCTGGGTGTGGTTGATGAAGGTTCTGCTGCCGTACATGAAGCTGGTAGCCAGGATGTCGAAGGCGAA
GGGGAGAGGGCCGCCCTCGACCACCTTGATTCTCATGGTCTGGGTGCCCTCGTAGGGCTTGCCTTCGCCC
TCGGATGTGCACTTGAAGTGGTGGTTGTTCACGGTGCCCTCCATGTACAGCTTCATGTGCATGTTCTCCT
TAATCAGCTCTTCGCCCTTAGACACCATTTTTGCTATTTGTGTATGTTTTCTTGTTTTGGTTTGAGTGAA
GAGTGTAGTGAAGGGTTGGTTTGTATTTATAGGTGAGAAAGGAGATTTGCATGGCAATCACGTGTAAGAA
TGCATGCATGCATGAGTGTGTGTGGAGAGAGAGAGATGCTCTTACGTTGTTGTCGGGATTATGTGTTGGA
AAAGAGTGACAAGTGACGAACAAAACAATACCACTCATCATAGCTCCGCTTATGCATGCTATGTGTGATT
TGTAGCTCTTGTTCTGACATGACACTATGAACAATTTTTTAAAAAGAAGGTTAAACTTTTATTTAAATAA
AAACCCTATGTTAATTTGGTTTCAATCGAGTAAGATGAGAAGTCAATCTTTTGATGGTAGCTAGTGATGT
TGGAAATATAGTTGTGCCAGCTTAATCTGAAATTTAGAATATAATTTTATAAGAGTATCTATCAATATAT
ATATTAACGGGTCACTCACGAACAATGCATGTAAGAAATTTTTATGAGGGATATATATGTTAAGAAAATA
CCGAATTATATGTGTACGTATACACACATAATTAGAGGTGTCAAAATACATCAAAACTCGTGGTTAAGGG
TTTACCAAAAAAATTATAACTCAAACCGTGAAGTAGGAGTAAAAGAAATTACCAAAACCATGTTTTGACA
TAAAATTGAAAACAGAGCGATGAAGAGAATAAGAAGATGATACGTACAAAATCTTACGAGTTATGAATAT
CGAGAGTTTTACACCAACAAATCAAAAACCAAAATCGAGAGTTCGTACGTCTCGACTAAATCAAAGCTAG
CAATTCTTAGCTATGTTTTTCATTTCAAAGAGTTACCAAWAWRAAAAAAAAAAAAAAAAAAAAAGAGTTA
CCACTATGAATTACTCAAAGAGTAAACAATATGAATAATACAAATCCGATCGATATCACTGATCAAGAAA
CACATTATATTCTAACTTTCTAACCACGGTTAGCTTGAACCAAACTAAACCTTCTCAACACCAGAGCAAT
GGCCTTACATAAATTCTCATCAGAAAATGGTCGACCAGCTGTTAACCAGAACTAATTGTATTCACAGAAC
AACATCAACACGTTTTTTTTATAAAGACATTTGATCGGTACGTTTTACACTCTTGGCCAAAATGGCTAGC
ACTTTTTTACCACAATTGTAAGCGACTATCGATCAAACCGATCATGTAATGTAAAATTTCGTTTTTGAAC
TTCGCTTCCAATGGATCATCTAATTTAAAATTAAAATTTGGCATGTCTCTTCCACTTGATGCCGTGCAAT
TTCTTGAGCCCAAAAAATAGATATTAACACGCATGCGGTGGGGCGGTGGTAACTAGACTATGGCGTAAAT
TCACACATGCATAATGCTTCATTCTCATAGCGAATAAATTTTCTTCGTGTTGGGTCACTAATTGGATCTG
TGCTTTGGTTTTGTGTTTTATCCATGGTGTTGTGTTCCTTGATTATATCATATGGATAAATGTTTAATAC
TTGATAGTTGATCAGATGATATAGAACTAGTTGCAAATCTATCATCTTGAATGAAAACACACCGTCTGTT
AGACTCGCAAATTTATCTTCTCCCCATGGGAATTCGTAAAGCGGTCCTGCTGAGCCTCGACATGTTGTCG
CAAAATTCGCCCTGGACCCGCCCAACGATTTGTCGTCACTGTCAAGGTTTGACCTGCACTTCATTTGGGG
CCCACATACACCAAAAAAATGCTGCATAATTCTCGGGGCAGCAAGTCGGTTACCCGGCCGCCGTGCTGGA
CCGGGTTGAATGGTGCCCGTAACTTTCGGTAGAGCGGACGGCCAATACTCAACTTCAAGGAATCTCACCC
ATGCGCGCCGGCGGGGAACCGGAGTTCCCTTCAGTGAGCGTTATTAGTTCGCCGCTCGGTGTGTCGTAGA
TACTAGCCCCTGGGGCACTTTTGAAATTTGAATAAGATTTATGTAATCAGTCTTTTAGGTTTGACCGGTT
CTGCCGCTTTTTTTAAAATTGGATTTGTAATAATAAAACGCAATTGTTTGTTATTGTGGCGCTCTATCAT
AGATGTCGCTATAAACCTATTCAGCACAATATATTGTTTTCATTTTAATATTGTACATATAAGTAGTAGG
GTACAATCAGTAAATTGAACGGAGAATATTATTCATAAAAATACGATAGTAACGGGTGATATATTCATTA
GAATGAACCGAAACCGGCGGTAAGGATCTGAGCTACACATGCTCAGGTTTTTTACAACGTGCACAACAGA
ATTGAAAGCAAATATCATGCGATCATAGGCTTCTCGCATATCTCATTAAAGCAGGACAAGCCTACATTTG
TTCTTTCCAAATTTTGGCAATATCTTGTGCAACATTAGTGGCATCTATAGAAGCACCAAACAGTCCTATT
CCTGTAAATCCAACTGCATACAGACCATCCTCCCCCTTCCAACCATTTGGGAATGGGCTTTTTGGACATC
CCTCCCTTGAAAACAATTCACTCTCCTGTATCAGTAAAATTCTCATTAGACCAAATTTCGAAGGGGGCTA
TTATAGAACGAGAGAAAGTTGCTCAGATGGTAAAGAGCCCCTTATTCCCAATCTTAAGATTGTGAGTTCG
AGTTATCAAAAGAACAAAAAGGTATGAGGAAAGGGTAAAAGAAAAAAGACGGTTATAGTGAATTCTAACT
AATTAATAACTCAAAGGAAAGAATCCACAGGATAATGAGATACCAACTTACATGAATGTAACAAGAATCC
ATAAATAATTACTACATTCATTAAGAGTTCATTTGACTAAATCATCCTTTATAGTTGAAGGAGCTTTTAT
CATACTTAGTACTATATATAATTTATGATTAAACACCAATTTAATTAGGCATAGAAATAAAACTTGTGTA
TTTCCTTACCATTAACCAAGAAGTTACATTGCTGGTATAACCAGTTGCCAAGATAACAGAGTCGATCTCT
AGAATTTGTCCATTAACAAATTCTACTTTTCCTTGAGTAAATTTCTTGATTGCTGGAACTATGTTTATTT
CCTCAGGGAAATTACGACCCTGTACCTGAAAGATTAACAAAACTAGATGATATCATTCATGTGTGAATAT
AATATATTCATGCGAGCAAATGAAAGATACAAGATCACTTTCTAGTGTTACTTGAAAAATAATACTTATT
GAATATAAAACTTACCGAGCTTCGAACTACCATGAATGGATTTGCATTATGTTGGGAAAGATCAAGTGAG
ATATCGATCCCGGAATTGCCACAGCCAACCGCCAGCACATTTTCTCCAGTATAGTATTCCCCAGTCTTGT
ACTCACAAGCATGAATAACCTGGCCACCAAAATCTTGCAATCCTTCGAATTCGGGCACTATCATCTCAGC
ATTCTCTCCTGTGGCCACAATAAGCCACTTACACATGTATTCAGAGGTTGAACCATTGATTTCAGAAACT
GTTTTCACCTTCCATAAACCACATGTCTCATCATATCCAGCTAAGTTTACTGACTCGTTGAGTTGTGGTT
TGATCTCGAAATGCTTTGCATAAGATACGAGGTAGCTGATGAATTGGTTTTTGGTTGGATACTCTGGAAA
GTCTGGTGGAAATGGCAAGCCAGGCAATTCGCAGTATTGTCGTGGCACGTTAAGCCTAAGCCGATCGTAG
GTCTTGTGTTGCCACAGAGAAGCAATGCAGTCCGCGCGTTCAATGATTACATACGGAACACTGTATTGCT
TAAGGACAGCAGCAGTAGCCAGGCCTGAAGGGCCAGCTCCAACAATAAGAGGACCATTTACTTGTATGCA
TTTAGCAGCACAAGAGGATTTTTTTGGTTCAAGTGCATCAACAGTTAGAGGTGAACAAGAATTAAAGCAA
TTCTGATTCATCATTAAATATATGTGCAACTAGGACTACTTGTGTTTTGATAGATTTAGCGGGTGACAAG
AACAAGAGGAGAAAAGAGAAAGGGGATGATAACTTGAAGTTGTGAGGATGGTTAGGTTTATATAATAAAA
TTGGTCAGGCAAACGTGTTCATTGTTTAACCAGGGTGTGCAAATTGTGGTTTAACCCATAAACTGAACCA
GAAATGGTTAATCTATCGGTTAAACGGTTTTATTGTTTTTTTTTTTTTTTNGATATATTGATCTTTCAGT
TCAATGATTAGTTCTTTGAGTTTACTTGCATACTAATTTCATATTTCCCTTGCATAAGTTTCGTTAGCTT
GACTATGATATATTAGAGTTTGCTATAAGGGAAAAGATATACAAATGTATCGTTGTATCTGTGGTAAAAA
GCAAGTACAATCTAATGTGTCATGTATCATTCGCATTTCAAAGTAAAACTAAGGAGTTTAGTCTAGGTTG
ATATTAATAGACTGTTGTTTTGCATTAATTCTTTGTTGCGGTTGGCAGTACCAAGCGTTGGTAAGGGAAA
TGATTGAATTCTATTTTACTTGATATTTTTTTCTAGTTGGAAACTCAGGAACAAATGTTTTCTTACTAGA
AAAAATAATTAGAAACAAAAGCAGCATATGAGGAATCTTCAAATACATGTGAATTAGAACTCTTGACACC
AAAAGTTTCAACGCAACAAGGAGATGAGCAAATGTGATCTCCACATTTGCTTCCTATATCACTCTCTCAT
TACAAGCAGCAAACCACAACAAAAAATTTCGCCTATGATAAAGTATGCTTGATTTCACTCCACAAGGCAT
CCCAAAGATGTTGATCTAGCCGTCACTCTAAGCCACCAAACACAGACACCATTAATTTATCATGATACTT
TTCTGGATAAATTCTGAAAACCAGAGCCAAGACACATGAGATTGACAGTTCCTGTGGAGGCATCAGGTTT
CATGACAAACTTAACACCCAAAAAATCTCTGATGTGCCTTAATGCTGCTCCGAGCTCGAATTCTAGTAGC
GTTGTCAATCAATTGGCAAGTCATAAAATGCATTAAAAAATATTTTCATACTCAACTACAAATCCATGAG
TATAACTATAATTATAAAGCAATGATTAGAATCTGACAAGGATTCTGGAAAATTACATAAAGGAAAGTTC
ATAAATGTCTAAAACACAAGAGGACATACTTGTATTCAGTAACATTTGCAGCTTTTCTAGGTCTGAAAAT
ATATTTGTTGCCTAGTGAATAAGCATAATGGTACAACTACAAGTGTTTTACTCCTCATATTAACTTCGGT
CATTAGAGGCCACGATTTGACACATTTTTACTCAAAACAAAATGTTTGCATATCTCTTATAATTTCAAAT
TCAACACACAACAAATAAGAGAAAAAACAAATAATATTAATTTGAGAATGAACAAAAGGACCATATCATT
CATTAACTCTTCTCCATCCATTTCCATTTCACAGTTCGATAGCGAAAACCGAATAAAAAACACAGTAAAT
TACAAGCACAACAAATGGTACAAGAAAAACAGTTTTCCCAATGCCATAATACTCAAACTCAGTAGGATTC
TGGTGTGTGCGCAATGAAACTGATGCATTGAACTTGACGAACGTTGTCGAAACCGATGATACGAACGAAA
GCTCTAAGCTCAGACTTTACGCTTCTTCTTTGGGTCAGCCCTAGAGTCACCACCCAACTGCGACAGATCT
ATCCTTGTCTCATAGAGCCCTGTAATAGATTGGTGAATAAGGGTAGCGTCCAACACTTCCTTGGTTGATG
TGTAGCGCTTTCTGTCGATAGTGGTATCGAAGTACTTAAAGGCTGCTGGGGCTCCCAGATTGGTCAGTGT
GAACAGGTGGATGATGTTTTCCGCTTGTTCCCTTATCGGCTTATCTCTGTGCTTGTTGTACGCGGAAAGC
ACCTTTAATTGTAGAAAACCAGTAAAACATGGACAATTAGGAGGCATCGATTATCTAACCAAAGACTTTA
ACAACACTAATCTGCCACTAATATTCATGAGAAGTCCTTACCTTATCGAGGTTAGCGTCTGCAAGAATGA
CCCGCTTGGAAAATTCGCTGATCTGCTCTATGATCTCATCAAGATAGTGCTTGTGCTGCTCGACAAACAA
CTGCTTCTGCTCGTTGTCCTCTGGTGACCCCTTCAGCTTCTCATAGTGTGAGGCCAAGTACAGGAAGTTG
ACGTACTTACTGGGCAATGCCAGCTCGTTGCCCTTCTGCAGTTCTCCGGCAGATGCCAGCATGCGTTTTC
TGCCATTTTCCAATTCGAAAAGCGAATACTTGGGCAGTTTGATAATGAGGTCTTTCTTCACCTCTTTGTA
ACCTGGTTTGTATAATTTTGGTTCAGTTAATTAGGAAAATTACATAATGGCTCCAAAAAAAAATTATCGA
CCTTTTACCAAAAAAAATAAAATTTATCGACCTTGACAGGAAAAAGTTACAAATCAAAAGAAAGAATATC
GTCTGGCATCCAATATTTTACCTTTAGCCTCGAGGAAGTCGATCGGATTCTTCTCGAACGAGGACCTTTC
CATTATGGTAATTCCAAGCAGTTCCTTGACGCTTTTCAGTTTCTTGCTCTTGCCCTTCTCCACCTTGGCC
ACTACCAGTACGCTGTATGCCACGGTAGGGCTATCAAAGCCTCCGTATTTCTTCGGATCCCAATCCTTCT
TCCTCGCAATCAGTTTGTCGGAGTTGCGCTTAGGGAGAATGGACTCCTTGGAGAAACCACCGGTTTGAAC
CTCCGTTTTCTTGACTATGTTGACTTGGGGCATGCTGAGAACCTTACGCACAGTCGCAAAATCCCTGCCC
TTATCCCAGACAATCTCACCTGCAAGAAACAGCAAAGAGAGAGTTAAGATATAAGTGAACAAGAAAGTCT
TGGGATCGACATACATACAATCAATTGATCAAATTCCTAGGATTAAACATATGAAATAGGAAAGACAGAC
CTGTTTCGCCATTTGTCTCGATCAGAGGCCTCTTCCGGATTTCACCATTCGCCAGAGTGATCTCTGTCTT
GAAGAAGTTCATGATATTCGAGTAAAAGAAGTATTTCGCGGTAGCCTTGCCGATCTCTTGTTCTGACTTC
GCGATCATCTTCCTAACGTCGTACACCTTGTAATCCCCGTACACAAACTCAGACTCCAGTTTCGGATACT
TCTTGATGAGAGCAGTGCCAACAACGGCGTTCAGGTAGGCGTCATGGGCATGATGGTAGTTGTTGATCTC
GCGAACCTTGTAAAACTGGAAGTCCTTCCGGAAGTCACTAACCAGTTTGCTCTTGAGGGTGATCACCTGC
GTAACCATCAAAAGTCAATATGGATTCATCACAAATTAATCAGGAATAGAAAGATCGGGTGGCCTTGAAG
TTGATCAAATAAAAAGTTTCGAACTTTAGTTTGATATGGTAAAGGAAAGTTGGAAACTTTACCTTTACCT
CCCTGATAAGTTTGTCATTCTCATCATACTTCGTATTCATACGCGAATCGAGTATCTGGGCCACATGTTT
CGTAATCTGACGAGTTTCAACCAACTGGCGCTTGATGAAGCCGGCTTTGTCGAGCTCAGACAGTCCGCCC
CTTTCTGCCTTCGTGAGATTGTCGAATTTCCGTTGGGTTATGAGCTTAGCATTCAAAAGCTGCCTCCAAT
AGTTCTTCATCTTCTTCACAACCTCCTCGCTGGGTACATTGTCGGATTTTCCGCGGTTCTTGTCTGAGCG
CGTAAGGACCTATAACACGGGAGAAACCAAAAAGCAAACTCATTTCACGCCAAATACTACAGATTTCTCA
AAAATTAAGTTATAATCCATATATCCTGACAAGAAATTGATTAAAACACAGTTGCTTTACCTTGTTGTCA
ATACTATCGTCCTTCAGGAAAGATTGAGGGACAATGTGATCCACATCATAGTCGGAGAGTCTGTTAATGT
CGAGCTCTTGGTCGACGTACATATCTCTCCCATTCTGGAGGTAATAGAGGTACAGCTTCTCGTTCTGGAG
TTGAGTATTTTCGACTGGGTGCTCTTTCAGAATCTGACTCCCAAGCTCCTTGATGCCTTCCTCTATCCGC
TTCATGCGCTCCCGTGAGTTCTTCTGCCCTTTCTGAGTCGTCTGGTTTTCCCTCGCCATCTCGATGACGA
TGTTCTCCGGCTTATGGCGGCCCATGACCTGTAGCAATAATTAAAACAAAAATACCACAAACAGTTAGAA
CTGAGGCAAGAAGAATGAATGCAGAGAAAAAAAATCTTAGCTATTCATGGAAATGGAAGTGCGACGAACA
CCTAAAATGCAAGGAGCATAACCAAATGCAGAACTTACCTTCACCAGCTCATCCACAACCTTCACTGTCT
GCAGTATGCCCTTCTTTATAGCTGGCGATCCAGCCAGGTTGGCTATGTGTTCGTGAAGGCTATCGCCCTG
ACCTGACACTTGGGCCTTCTGGATATCTTCTTTGAAGGTCAGTGAGTCATCGTGAATAAGCTGCATGAAG
TTCCGATTCGCAAAACCGTCGGATTTGAGAAAGTCCAGTATAGTCTTGCCGGATTGCTTGTCGCGGATGC
CGTTGATGAGCTTCCTGGAGAGCCTTCCCCAACCTAAAACATAGAACAAACATTTGTCTCATCACAAATA
TGCATCAAGGAACACTCAGAAGTTAGTCATATACCCAAATTCTTGAAACTAGAGAAACAAAAAAAGAGGG
ATCATTGCGGAAACCTTTTGACCTCTTACCTGTATATCTCCTCCTCTTCAACTGCTTCATGACCTTGTCA
TCGAACAGATGCGCATAAGTCTTAAGGCGCTCCTCGATCATTTCTCTGTCCTCAAACAGCGTGAGAGTCA
GCACGATGTCCTCGAGGATGTCCTCGTTCTCCTCGTTGTCAAGGAAGTCCTTGTCCTTGATGATTTTCAA
CAGGTCATGGTATGTGCCAAGAGAGGCATTGAACCTATCCTCAACGCCGCTGATTTCCACAGAATCAAAG
CATTCGATCTTCTTAAAGTAGTCCTCTTTAAGCTGTTTCACAGTGACCTTCCGATTGGTTTTGAACAAGA
GATCGACAATGGCCTTCTTCTGCTCACCTGTTATAACAGTAAAAATTACTTTAGAAACAAAACAAAAGTG
TGGTCTTTTAGGAATGATTATTGATCAGTTCATAGTTTAAAATCTTGTGTTTTTATCGTAAAAGTGTGGA
CCAGGATTTACCTGACAGGAAGGCCGGTTTGCGCATCCCCTCCGTCACATATTTCACCTTCGTCAGCTCG
TTGTAGACCGTGAAGTATTCGTACAGGAGACTATGCTTGGGCAGGACTTTCTCATTTGGGAGATTCTTAT
CGAAGTTGGTCATCCTTTCGATGAAGGACTGTGCACTCGCACCCTTGTCCACGACCTCTTCGAAGTTCCA
AGGCGTGATAGTCTCCTCGGATTTGCGTGTCATCCACGCAAACCGCGAGTTCCCGCGTGCGAGTGGACCT
AATGAATTAATAGAAAAATCAGGCAAATTAGAAAAGAAATAATTCTCAAAAGAGAACAACTGAGGTCAGA
AAATAGCATTCATCAACTGAAACTAGGTATTTCTTCATATGATACTAACCTACATAGTAGGGAATGCGGA
ACGTGAGGATCTTTTCAATCTTCTCTCTGTTGTCTTTCAGGAACGGATAGAAGTCCTCTTGCCTCCTCAA
GATAGCATGCAGCTCACCGAGGTGGATCTGGTGCGGTATGCTGCCATTGTCGAAGGTACGCTGCTTCCGA
AGCAAATCTTCGCGGTTCAATTTAACGAGCAGCTCCTCTGTACCGTCCATCTTTTCCAGAATAGGCTTGA
TGAATTTGTAGAATTCCTCCTGACTTGCACCTAATAATATCATCAGAGGAAAACTCAATTCTTATATCTT
ACAGAAATGAACAACAAAATACATGTAGCAGAGAGGAAAACAATCATAAGTAACAACTTACCTCCATCAA
TGTACCCTGCGTAGCCATTCTTCGATTGGTCAAAGAAAATCTCCTTGTACTTCTCGGGGAGTTGCTGGCG
AACCAAAGCCTTCAGAAGGGTCAGATCCTGGTGATGCTCGTCGTACCTCTTGATCATGGAGGCGCTAAGT
GGCGCTTTGGTTATCTCCGTGTTGACCCGCAGAATGTCACTGAGCAAGATAGCGTCTGACAGATTCTTGG
CAGCCAAGAACAGGTCGGCATACTGATCACCTACAAAAGTTTAAAAGACTCAATTTTAACTCTACAGCTT
CAAATAAATTTCCGCAAAGAAATTGATAGGTTTAGACAACAAAAGAAGAGTTCCAATTTCAAGAGCACCT
ATTTGGGCGAGCAGATTGTCCAGATCATCATCGTATGTATCCTTTGACAGCTGCAGCTTCGCGTCCTCGG
CGAGGTCAAAGTTGCTTTTGAAGTTAGGGGTGAGGCCCAGAGACAGTGCAATCAGATTCCCGAACAAGCC
GTTCTTCTTCTCGCCTGGCAATTGAGCGATCAGATTCTCAAGCCGTCTGGACTTCGAAAGTCTGGCAGAC
AGTATTGCCTTGGCGTCGACACCTGAGATTGTTTGCAAAGAAAAATCTCAAAGCATGTACAATCTATAAA
CTTATGATGGAAAAAGAAAAGAAAGGTAACTAAGGAATGTTACCTGATGCATTGATGGGGTTCTCCTCGA
ACAGCTGATTGTAGGTTTGGACGAGCTGAATGAACAGTTTATCCACATCGGAGTTATCCGGGTTGAGGTC
CCCTTCGATCAAGAAATGGCCACGAAACTTTATCATGTGCGCGAGAGCCAGGTATATGAGCCGAAGGTCT
GCCTTATCGGTTGAGTCCACCAGCTTCTTGCGAAGGTGGTATATAGTCGGATACTTTTCATGATAGGCTA
CTTCGTCAACAATATTCCCAAAGATGGGGTGACGCTCGTGTTTCTTATCTTCCTCTACCAGGAAGGATTC
CTCGAGGCGATGGAAGAACGAGTCGTCAACCTGCAAAATCAAGTTTATTGATCATCAAGTGAGTTTACAT
GTAGTTAAATGCTTTCAGTAATATCCCAATGAAGCAGGATATGCTTTCAGTACAAAATACATAAGCATAC
TATATCATAAAAATCCTTACCTTCGCCATCTCGTTGCTAAAGATCTCTTGGAGATAACAGATTCTGTTCT
TCCTGCGAGTGTACCTTCTCCTCGCAGTACGTTTAAGCCTTGTCGCCTCCGCGGTTTCTCCAGAGTCAAA
GAGCAGAGCTCCGATCAAGTTCTTCTTAATGCTGTGCCTATCTGTGTTGCCCAGCACTTTAAATTTCTTC
GAAGGTACCTTGTATTCATCGGTGATAACGGCCCACCCAACTGAGTTCGTACCAATATCAAGTCCAATGC
TGTACTTCTTGTCCATTTTCCAGCTGACCTTCCGCTTCTTCTTCGGTGGGCTAGAAGCCATTGTATCGAT
AATTGTAAATGTAATTGTAATGTTGTTTGTTGTTTGTTGTTGTTGGTAATTGTTGTAAAAATGAGCTCTT
ATACTCGAGCGTGTCCTCTCCAAATGAAATGAACTTCCTTATATAGAGGAAGGGTCTTGCGAAGGATAGT
GGGATTGTGCGTCATCCCTTACGTCAGTGGAGATGTCACATCAATCCACTTGCTTTGTAGACGTGGTTGG
AACCTCTTCTTTTTCCACGATGCTCCTCGTGGGTGGGGGTCCATCTTTGGGACCACTGTCGGCAGAGAGA
TCTTGAATGATAGCCTTTCCTTTATCGCAATGATGGCATTTGTAGGAGCCACCTTCCTTTTCTACTGTCC
TTTCGATGAAGTGACAGATAGCTGGGCAATGGAATCCGAGGAGGTTTCCCGAAATTATCCTTTGTTGAAA
AGTCTCAATAGCCCTTTGATCTTCTGAGACTGTATCTTTGACATTTTTGGAGTAGACCAGAGTGTCGTGC
TCCACCATGTTATCACATCAATCCACTTGCTTTGTAGACGTGGTTGGAACCTCTTCTTTTTCCACGATGC
TCCTCGTGGGTGGGGGTCCATCTTTGGGACCACTGTCGGCAGAGAGATCTTGAATGATAGCCTTTCCTTT
ATCGCAATGATGGCATTTGTAGGAGCCACCTTCCTTTTCTACTGTCCTTTCGATGAAGTGACAGATAGCT
GGGCAATGGAATCCGAGGAGGTTTCCCGAAATTATCCTTTGTTGAAAAGTCTCAATAGCCCTTTGATCTT
CTGAGACTGTATCTTTGACATTTTTGGAGTAGACCAGAGTGTCGTGCTCCACCATGTTGACCTCCAAGCT
TGAATTCTTGCAGAGACCGAGACGTTGATCGGCACGTAAGAGGTTCCAACTTTCACCATAATGAAATAAG
ATCACTACCGGGCGTATTTTTTGAGTTATCGAGATTTTCAGGAGCTAAGGAAGCTAAAATGGAGAAAAAA
ATCACTGGATATACCACCGTTGATATATCCCAATGGCATCGTAAAGAACATTTTGAGGCATTTCAGTCAG
TTGCTCAATGTACCTATAACCAGACCGTTCAGCTGGATATTACGGCCTTTTTAAAGACCGTAAAGAAAAA
TAAGCACAAGTTTTATCCGGCCTTTATTCACATTCTTGCCCGCCTGATGAATGCTCATCCGGAATTCCGT
ATGGCAATGAAAGACGGTGAGCTGGTGATATGGGATAGTGTTCACCCTTGTTACACCGTTTTCCATGAGC
AAACTGAAACGTTTTCATCGCTCTGGAGTGAATACCACGACGATTTCCGGCAGTTTCTACACATATATTC
GCAAGATGTGGCGTGTTACGGTGAAAACCTGGCCTATTTCCCTAAAGGGTTTATTGAGAATATGTTTTTC
GTCTCAGCCAATCCCTGGGTGAGTTTCACCAGTTTTGATTTAAACGTGGCCAATATGGACAACTTCTTCG
CCCCCGTTTTCACCATGGGCAAATATTATACGCAAGGCGACAAGGTGCTGATGCCGCTGGCGATTCAGGT
TCATCATGCCGTTTGTGATGGCTTCCATGTCGGCAGAATGCTTAATGAATTACAACAGTACTGCGATGAG
TGGCAGGGGGGGCGTAAACGCCGCGTGGATCCGGCTTACTAAAAGCCAGATAACAGTATGCGTATTTGCG
CGCTGATTTTTGCGGTATAAGAATATATACTGATATGTATACCCGAAGTATGTCAAAAAGAGGTATGCTA
TGAAGCAGCGTATTACAGTGACAGTTGACAGCGACAGCTATCAGTTGCTCAAGGCATATATGATGTCAAT
ATCTCCGGTCTGGTAAGCACAACCATGCAGAATGAAGCCCGTCGTCTGCGTGCCGAACGCTGGAAAGCGG
AAAATCAGGAAGGGATGGCTGAGGTCGCCCGGTTTATTGAAATGAACGGCTCTTTTGCTGACGAGAACAG
GGGCTGGTGAAATGCAGTTTAAGGTTTACACCTATAAAAGAGAGAGCCGTTATCGTCTGTTTGTGGATGT
ACAGAGTGATATTATTGACACGCCCGGGCGACGGATGGTGATCCCCCTGGCCAGTGCACGTCTGCTGTCA
GATAAAGTCTCCCGTGAACTTTACCCAGTGGTGCATATCGGGGATGAAAGCTGGCGCATGATGACCACCG
ATATGGCCAGTGTGCCGGTTTCCGTTATCGGGGAAGAAGTGGCTGATCTCAGCCACCGCGAAAATGACAT
CAAAAACGCCATTAACCTGATGTTCTGGGGAATATAAATGTCAGGCTCCCTTATACACAGCCAGTCGGTC
TCAGCTTCTGCAGGCATGCGACGTCGAGCTTAGCTTGAGCTTGGATCAGATTGTCGTTTCCCGCCTTCAG
TTTAAACTATCAGTGTTTGACAGGATATATTGGCGGGTAAACCTAAGAGAAAAGAGCGTTTATTAGAATA
ATCGGATATTTAAAAGGGCGTGAAAAGGTTTATCCGTTCGTCCATTTGTATGTGCATGCCAACCACAGGG
TTCCCCTCGGGATCAAAGTACTTTAAAGTACTTTAAAGTACTTTAAAGTACTTTGATCCAACCCCTCCGC
TGCTATAGTGCAGTCGGCTTCTGACGTTCAGTGCAGCCGTGTTCTGAAAACGACATGTCGCACAAGTCCT
AAGTTACGCGACAGGCTGCCGCCCTGCCCTT
Features (pLannotate 1.2.2; 31 found; start..end, strand, type, name):
    101..502     +  CDS            Y4CG_SINFN (fragment): Protein inferred from homology: Swiss-Prot protein existence level 3. From Sinorhizobium fredii (strain NBRC 101917 / NGR234).
   1062..1691    +  CDS            pVS1 StaA: stability protein from the Pseudomonas plasmid pVS1 (Heeb et al., 2000)
   2120..3193    +  CDS            pVS1 RepA: replication protein from the Pseudomonas plasmid pVS1 (Heeb et al., 2000)
   3259..3453    +  rep_origin     pVS1 oriV: origin of replication for the Pseudomonas plasmid pVS1 (Heeb et al., 2000)
   3656..3695    +  CDS            rop (fragment): Rop protein, which maintains plasmids at low copy number; rop
   3797..3933    +  misc_feature   bom: basis of mobility region from pBR322
   4123..4711    -  rep_origin     ori: high-copy-number ColE1/pMB1/pBR322/pUC origin of replication
   4957..5744    -  CDS            SmR (fragment): aminoglycoside adenylyltransferase (Murphy, 1985); aadA; confers resistance to spectinomycin and streptomycin
   5755..5811    -  CDS            GmR (fragment): gentamycin acetyltransferase; aacC1; confers resistance to gentamycin
   5987..6010    -  promoter       Pc promoter (fragment): intI1 (promoter lies within the coding sequence); class 1 integron promoter
   6269..6293    +  misc_feature   LB T-DNA repeat: left border repeat from nopaline C58 T-DNA
   6365..6617    -  terminator     NOS terminator: nopaline synthase terminator and poly(A) signal
   6630..7655    -  CDS            HygR: aminoglycoside phosphotransferase from E. coli; aph(4)-Ia; confers resistance to hygromycin
   7657..7712    -  misc_feature   TMV Ω: translational enhancer from the tobacco mosaic virus 5'-leader sequence (Gallie et al., 1988)
   7748..7927    -  promoter       NOS promoter: nopaline synthase promoter
   8566..9294    -  CDS            TagRFP-T: TagRFP-T is a basic (constitutively fluorescent) red fluorescent protein published in 2008, derived from Entacmaea quadricolor. It has low acid sensitivity.
   9307..10038   -  CDS            TagRFP-T: TagRFP-T is a basic (constitutively fluorescent) red fluorescent protein published in 2008, derived from Entacmaea quadricolor. It has low acid sensitivity.
  11667..12374   -  terminator     OCS terminator: octopine synthase terminator
  12942..13091   -  CDS            YUCCA4 (fragment): YUC4_ORYSJ - Experimental evidence at protein level: Swiss-Prot protein existence level 1. Involved in auxin biosynthesis in anthers. From Oryza sativa subsp. japonica (Rice).
  13243..13860   -  CDS            YUC6 (fragment): YUC6_ARATH - Also known as HYT1, YUCCA6. Experimental evidence at protein level: Swiss-Prot protein existence level 1. Involved in auxin biosynthesis via the indole-3-pyruvic acid (IPA) pathway. Also able to convert in vitro phenyl pyruvate (PPA) to phenyl acetic acid (PAA). Required for the formation of floral organs and vascular tissues. Belongs to the set of redundant YUCCA genes probably responsible for auxin biosynthesis in shoots. From Arabidopsis thaliana (Mouse-ear cress).
  14833..14952   -  CDS            RCL1_ARATH (fragment): Experimental evidence at transcript level: Swiss-Prot protein existence level 2. Does not have cyclase activity. Plays a role in 40S- ribosomal-subunit biogenesis in the early pre-rRNA processing steps at sites A0, A1 and A2 that are required for proper maturation of the 18S RNA (By similarity). From Arabidopsis thaliana (Mouse-ear cress).
  14981..15613   -  terminator     E9 terminator: terminator and polyadenylation signal from the pea rbcS-E9 gene
  16978..17289   -  CDS            cas9 (fragment): CAS9_LISIN - Also known as csn1. Experimental evidence at protein level: Swiss-Prot protein existence level 1. CRISPR (clustered regularly interspaced short palindromic repeat) is an adaptive immune system that provides protection against mobile genetic elements (viruses, transposable elements and conjugative plasmids). CRISPR clusters contain spacers, sequences complementary to antecedent mobile elements, and target invading nucleic acids. CRISPR clusters are transcribed and processed into CRISPR RNA (crRNA). In type II CRISPR systems correct processing of pre-crRNA requires a trans- encoded
  21088..21366   -  CDS            cas9 (fragment): CAS9_STRMU - Also known as csn1. Experimental evidence at protein level: Swiss-Prot protein existence level 1. CRISPR (clustered regularly interspaced short palindromic repeat) is an adaptive immune system that provides protection against mobile genetic elements (viruses, transposable elements and conjugative plasmids). CRISPR clusters contain spacers, sequences complementary to antecedent mobile elements, and target invading nucleic acids. CRISPR clusters are transcribed and processed into CRISPR RNA (crRNA). In type II CRISPR systems correct processing of pre-crRNA requires a trans- encoded
  21420..21473   -  misc_feature   TMV Ω: translational enhancer from the tobacco mosaic virus 5'-leader sequence (Gallie et al., 1988)
  21498..22174   -  promoter       CaMV 35S promoter (enhanced): cauliflower mosaic virus 35S promoter with a duplicated enhancer region
  22286..22388   +  promoter       cat promoter: promoter of the E. coli cat gene encoding chloramphenicol acetyltransferase
  22389..23047   +  CDS            CmR: chloramphenicol acetyltransferase; cat; confers resistance to chloramphenicol
  23229..23387   +  CDS            ccdA (fragment): CCDA_ECO57 - Also known as H, letA. Experimental evidence at protein level: Swiss-Prot protein existence level 1. Antitoxin component of a type II toxin-antitoxin (TA) system which inhibits the post-segregational killing (PSK) of plasmid-free cells, also referred to as a plasmid addiction system. Binds to and blocks the activity of CcdB; will also remove bound CcdB protein from the CcdB-GyrA complex by forming a CcdA-CcdB complex, a process termed rejuvenation. Functions as a transcriptional corepressor for the ccdAB operon, repression also requires CcdB (By similarity). From Escherichia coli
  23392..23694   +  CDS            ccdB: CCDB_ECOLI - Also known as G, letB, letD. Experimental evidence at protein level: Swiss-Prot protein existence level 1. Toxic component of a type II toxin-antitoxin (TA) system, functioning in plasmid maintainence. Responsible for the post- segregational killing (PSK) of plasmid-free cells, also referred to as a plasmid addiction system. Half-life of over 2 hours. Cell killing by CcdB is accompanied by filamentation, defects in chromosome and plasmid segregation, defects in cell division, formation of anucleate cells, decreased DNA synthesis and plasmid loss. Interferes with the activity of DN
  23818..23842   +  misc_feature   RB T-DNA repeat: right border repeat from nopaline C58 T-DNA
