[The description below was written by a language model from this plasmid's Addgene catalogue record and pLannotate feature annotations shown in this document.]
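Description:
pDGE669 is an empty recipient binary vector for Agrobacterium-mediated plant transformation and CRISPR/Cas9 genome editing, built on the pJOG292 backbone. It carries the selection markers and a Cas9 expression cassette but no guide RNAs. The sequenced record is about 24 kb, considerably larger than the 7 kb listed for the backbone alone. Outside the T-DNA, a high-copy ColE1/pUC-type origin with the pBR322 bom site supports propagation in E. coli, while the pVS1 oriV, RepA and StaA functions provide replication and stability in Agrobacterium. An aadA gene confers spectinomycin resistance. Because the plasmid also contains a chloramphenicol resistance gene linked to the ccdB toxin, it is maintained under double selection in a ccdB-tolerant strain.

Between the nopaline-type left and right borders, several cassettes are arranged in series. Next to the left border is a hygromycin resistance gene driven by the NOS promoter with a TMV Ω leader and NOS terminator, for selecting transformed plants. This is followed by two tandem red fluorescent protein coding sequences, annotated as TagRFP-T-like and catalogued as the TagRFP-mNeptune "2XRFP" marker; the table does not annotate their promoter. An OCS-terminated region with homology to YUCCA-type flavin monooxygenases probably corresponds to the catalogued Bs3 marker, although the annotation does not name it. Cas9 is expressed from an enhanced CaMV 35S promoter with a TMV Ω enhancer and the pea rbcS-E9 terminator; only fragments of its coding region were recognised by the annotation. The CmR-ccdB cassette beside the right border acts as a counter-selectable placeholder, presumably to be replaced by guide RNA arrays. This allows assembly of multiplex editing constructs like those the associated publication applied in Nicotiana benthamiana and Arabidopsis.
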