Addgene plasmid #153235: pDGE669
Purpose: (Empty Backbone) Recipient plant transformation vector containing selection markers and a Cas9 expression cassette, but lacking guide RNAs
Depositing lab: Sylvestre Marillonnet. Depositing organization: Leibniz Institute of Plant Biochemistry (IPB). Publication: Highly efficient multiplex editing: One-shot generation of 8x Nicotiana benthamiana and 12x Arabidopsis mutants. Stuttmann J, Barthel K, Martin P, Ordon J, Erickson JL, Herr R, Ferik F, Kretschmer C, Berner T, Keilwagen J, Marillonnet S, Bonas U. Plant J. 2021 Feb 12. doi: 10.1111/tpj.15197. PubMed 33577114.
Backbone
  Vector backbone: pJOG292
  Backbone manufacturer: Ordon et al, 2017
  Backbone size (bp): 7000
  Vector type: Plant Expression, CRISPR
  Selectable markers: Hygromycin ; ccdB, TagRFP-mNeptune (2XRFP), Bs3
Growth in bacteria
  Bacterial resistance: Chloramphenicol and Spectinomycin, 25 & 50 μg/mL
  Growth temperature: 37°C
  Growth strain: ccdB Survival
  Copy number: High Copy
Gene/Insert
  Gene/Insert name: None
Terms and licenses: Academic/Nonprofit Terms; Industry Terms: Not Available to Industry
Depositor comments: Please visit https://www.biorxiv.org/content/10.1101/2020.03.31.018671v2 for bioRxiv preprint.
How to cite: pDGE669 was a gift from Sylvestre Marillonnet (Addgene plasmid # 153235 ; http://n2t.net/addgene:153235 ; RRID:Addgene_153235)
